>Addgene plasmid #142789 | TFORF1351 | addgene full sequence | sequence record 395851 | Addgene NGS Result
TTAATGTAGTCTTATGCAATACTCTTGTAGTCTTGCAACATGGTAACGATGAGTTAGCAACATGCCTTAC
AAGGAGAGAAAAAGCACCGTGCATGCCGATTGGTGGAAGTAAGGTGGTACGATCGTGCCTTATTAGGAAG
GCAACAGACGGGTCTGACATGGATTGGACGAACCACTGAATTGCCGCATTGCAGAGATATTGTATTTAAG
TGCCTAGCTCGATACATAAACGGGTCTCTCTGGTTAGACCAGATCTGAGCCTGGGAGCTCTCTGGCTAAC
TAGGGAACCCACTGCTTAAGCCTCAATAAAGCTTGCCTTGAGTGCTTCAAGTAGTGTGTGCCCGTCTGTT
GTGTGACTCTGGTAACTAGAGATCCCTCAGACCCTTTTAGTCAGTGTGGAAAATCTCTAGCAGTGGCGCC
CGAACAGGGACTTGAAAGCGAAAGGGAAACCAGAGGAGCTCTCTCGACGCAGGACTCGGCTTGCTGAAGC
GCGCACGGCAAGAGGCGAGGGGCGGCGACTGGTGAGTACGCCAAAAATTTTGACTAGCGGAGGCTAGAAG
GAGAGAGATGGGTGCGAGAGCGTCAGTATTAAGCGGGGGAGAATTAGATCGCGATGGGAAAAAATTCGGT
TAAGGCCAGGGGGAAAGAAAAAATATAAATTAAAACATATAGTATGGGCAAGCAGGGAGCTAGAACGATT
CGCAGTTAATCCTGGCCTGTTAGAAACATCAGAAGGCTGTAGACAAATACTGGGACAGCTACAACCATCC
CTTCAGACAGGATCAGAAGAACTTAGATCATTATATAATACAGTAGCAACCCTCTATTGTGTGCATCAAA
GGATAGAGATAAAAGACACCAAGGAAGCTTTAGACAAGATAGAGGAAGAGCAAAACAAAAGTAAGACCAC
CGCACAGCAAGCGGCCGCTGATCTTCAGACCTGGAGGAGGAGATATGAGGGACAATTGGAGAAGTGAATT
ATATAAATATAAAGTAGTAAAAATTGAACCATTAGGAGTAGCACCCACCAAGGCAAAGAGAAGAGTGGTG
CAGAGAGAAAAAAGAGCAGTGGGAATAGGAGCTTTGTTCCTTGGGTTCTTGGGAGCAGCAGGAAGCACTA
TGGGCGCAGCGTCAATGACGCTGACGGTACAGGCCAGACAATTATTGTCTGGTATAGTGCAGCAGCAGAA
CAATTTGCTGAGGGCTATTGAGGCGCAACAGCATCTGTTGCAACTCACAGTCTGGGGCATCAAGCAGCTC
CAGGCAAGAATCCTGGCTGTGGAAAGATACCTAAAGGATCAACAGCTCCTGGGGATTTGGGGTTGCTCTG
GAAAACTCATTTGCACCACTGCTGTGCCTTGGAATGCTAGTTGGAGTAATAAATCTCTGGAACAGATTTG
GAATCACACGACCTGGATGGAGTGGGACAGAGAAATTAACAATTACACAAGCTTAATACACTCCTTAATT
GAAGAATCGCAAAACCAGCAAGAAAAGAATGAACAAGAATTATTGGAATTAGATAAATGGGCAAGTTTGT
GGAATTGGTTTAACATAACAAATTGGCTGTGGTATATAAAATTATTCATAATGATAGTAGGAGGCTTGGT
AGGTTTAAGAATAGTTTTTGCTGTACTTTCTATAGTGAATAGAGTTAGGCAGGGATATTCACCATTATCG
TTTCAGACCCACCTCCCAACCCCGAGGGGACCCATGCATTGCATCTCAATTAGTCAGCAACCAGGTGTGG
AAAGTCCCCAGGCTCCCCAGCAGGCAGAAGTATGCAAAGCATGCGTCTCAATTAGTCAGCAACCATAGTC
CCGCCCCTAACTCCGCCCATCCCGCCCCTAACTCCGCCCAGTTCCGCCCATTCTCCGCCCCATGGCTGAC
TAATTTTTTTTATTTATGCAGAGGCCGAGGCCGCCTCGGCCTCTGAGCTATTCCAGAAGTAGTGAGGAGG
CTTTTTTGGAGGCCTAGGCTTTTGCAAAAAGCTTTCTAGAGGTACCACCGGAGCTTACCATGACCGAGTA
CAAGCCCACGGTGCGCCTCGCCACCCGCGACGACGTCCCCAGGGCCGTACGCACCCTCGCCGCCGCGTTC
GCCGACTACCCCGCCACGCGCCACACCGTCGATCCGGACCGCCACATCGAGCGGGTCACCGAGCTGCAAG
AACTCTTCCTCACGCGCGTCGGGCTCGACATCGGCAAGGTGTGGGTCGCGGACGACGGCGCCGCCGTGGC
GGTCTGGACCACGCCGGAGAGCGTCGAAGCGGGGGCGGTGTTCGCCGAGATCGGCCCGCGCATGGCCGAG
TTGAGCGGTTCCCGGCTGGCCGCGCAGCAACAGATGGAAGGCCTCCTGGCGCCGCACCGGCCCAAGGAGC
CCGCGTGGTTCCTGGCCACCGTCGGCGTCTCGCCCGACCACCAGGGCAAGGGTCTGGGCAGCGCCGTCGT
GCTCCCCGGAGTGGAGGCGGCCGAGCGCGCCGGGGTGCCCGCCTTCCTGGAGACCTCCGCGCCCCGCAAC
CTCCCCTTCTACGAGCGGCTCGGCTTCACCGTCACCGCCGACGTCGAGGTGCCCGAAGGACCGCGCACCT
GGTGCATGACCCGCAAGCCCGGTGCCAGTTAACGAATTCTAGATCTTGAGACAAATGGCAGTATTCATCC
ACAATTTTAAAAGAAAAGGGGGGATTGGGGGGTACAGTGCAGGGGAAAGAATAGTAGACATAATAGCAAC
AGACATACAAACTAAAGAATTACAAAAACAAATTACAAAAATTCAAAATTTTCGGGTTTATTACAGGGAC
AGCAGAGATCCACTTTGGCGCCGGCTCGAGGCCTGCAGGTGCAAAGATGGATAAAGTTTTAAACAGAGAG
GAATCTTTGCAGCTAATGGACCTTCTAGGTCTTGAAAGGAGTGGGAATTGGCTCCGGTGCCCGTCAGTGG
GCAGAGCGCACATCGCCCACAGTCCCCGAGAAGTTGGGGGGAGGGGTCGGCAATTGAACCGGTGCCTAGA
GAAGGTGGCGCGGGGTAAACTGGGAAAGTGATGTCGTGTACTGGCTCCGCCTTTTTCCCGAGGGTGGGGG
AGAACCGTATATAAGTGCAGTAGTCGCCGTGAACGTTCTTTTTCGCAACGGGTTTGCCGCCAGAACACAG
GTAAGTGCCGTGTGTGGTTCCCGCGGGCCTGGCCTCTTTACGGGTTATGGCCCTTGCGTGCCTTGAATTA
CTTCCACCTGGCTGCAGTACGTGATTCTTGATCCCGAGCTTCGGGTTGGAAGTGGGTGGGAGAGTTCGAG
GCCTTGCGCTTAAGGAGCCCCTTCGCCTCGTGCTTGAGTTGAGGCCTGGCCTGGGCGCTGGGGCCGCCGC
GTGCGAATCTGGTGGCACCTTCGCGCCTGTCTCGCTGCTTTCGATAAGTCTCTAGCCATTTAAAATTTTT
GATGACCTGCTGCGACGCTTTTTTTCTGGCAAGATAGTCTTGTAAATGCGGGCCAAGATCTGCACACTGG
TATTTCGGTTTTTGGGGCCGCGGGCGGCGACGGGGCCCGTGCGTCCCAGCGCACATGTTCGGCGAGGCGG
GGCCTGCGAGCGCGGCCACCGAGAATCGGACGGGGGTAGTCTCAAGCTGGCCGGCCTGCTCTGGTGCCTG
GCCTCGCGCCGCCGTGTATCGCCCCGCCCTGGGCGGCAAGGCTGGCCCGGTCGGCACCAGTTGCGTGAGC
GGAAAGATGGCCGCTTCCCGGCCCTGCTGCAGGGAGCTCAAAATGGAGGACGCGGCGCTCGGGAGAGCGG
GCGGGTGAGTCACCCACACAAAGGAAAAGGGCCTTTCCGTCCTCAGCCGTCGCTTCATGTGACTCCACGG
AGTACCGGGCGCCGTCCAGGCACCTCGATTAGTTCTCGAGCTTTTGGAGTACGTCGTCTTTAGGTTGGGG
GGAGGGGTTTTATGCGATGGAGTTTCCCCACACTGAGTGGGTGGAGACTGAAGTTAGGCCAGCTTGGCAC
TTGATGTAATTCTCCTTGGAATTTGCCCTTTTTGAGTTTGGATCTTGGTTCATTCTCAAGCCTCAGACAG
TGGTTCAAAGTTTTTTTCTTCCATTTCAGGTGTCGTGAGGCTAGCACCGCCACCATGGCGGACACCGACC
TGTTCATGGAATGTGAGGAGGAGGAGTTGGAGCCATGGCAGAAAATCAGTGATGTCATTGAGGACTCTGT
AGTTGAAGATTATAATTCAGTGGATAAAACTACCACAGTTTCTGTGAGCCAGCAGCCAGTCTCGGCTCCA
GTGCCCATCGCTGCCCATGCTTCTGTTGCTGGGCACCTCTCTACATCCACCACCGTTAGTAGCAGCGGGG
CACAGAACAGCGACAGTACAAAGAAGACTCTTGTCACACTAATTGCCAACAACAATGCCCCAGGTACCCA
GTTTGTTAAGCCGACAGTTGGAGTTCCACAAGTGTTCTCCCAGATGACCCCTGTGAGGCCAGGCTCCACA
ATGCCTGTGAGGCCCACCACCAACACCTTCACCACCGTCATCCCGGCCACTCTTACCATTCGAAGCACCG
TCCCACAGTCCCAGTCCCAGCAGACCAAGTCCACTCCCAGCACTTCTACCACTCCCACTGCCACACAGCC
AACCTCACTGGGGCAACTAGCTGTTCAGTCTCCAGGCCAGTCAAACCAGACCACGAATCCCAAGCTAGCT
CCCTCCTTCCCCTCTCCACCTGCAGTGAGCATTGCCAGCTTTGTCACTGTGAAGCGACCTGGTGTTACAG
GCGAAAATAGCAATGAAGTGGCCAAATTGGTGAATACCCTTAACACCATCCCTTCCCTGGGCCAGAGTCC
TGGGCCAGTGGTGGTGTCCAACAACAGCTCTGCTCATGGCTCTCAAAGAACCAGCGGACCTGAGTCTTCA
ATGAAAGTGACCTCTTCCATCCCAGTATTTGACCTCCAGGATGGTGGACGGAAAATATGTCCACGATGTA
ATGCTCAATTTCGTGTTACTGAAGCTTTGAGAGGTCACATGTGTTACTGTTGCCCAGAAATGGTTGAATA
CCAGAAGAAAGGAAAGTCCCTGGATTCAGAACCCAGTGTCCCATCAGCAGCAAAGCCCCCATCCCCTGAG
AAAACAGCTCCTGTTGCTTCCACACCCTCTTCTACACCTATTCCTGCTCTGTCACCGCCTACCAAAGTAC
CAGAACCAAATGAGAACGTGGGCGATGCCGTCCAGACCAAACTCATTATGCTTGTAGATGACTTCTACTA
TGGACGGGATGGTGGCAAAGTAGCCCAGCTCACAAATTTCCCTAAGGTCGCCACATCTTTCCGATGCCCA
CATTGTACCAAAAGGCTAAAAAACAATATTCGATTCATGAACCATATGAAACACCACGTAGAACTCGATC
AGCAGAACGGTGAGGTAGATGGTCACACTATCTGCCAGCACTGTTACCGCCAGTTTTCCACTCCCTTCCA
GCTTCAGTGCCACTTGGAAAATGTTCATAGTCCCTATGAATCTACTACCAAGTGCAAGATCTGTGAATGG
GCGTTTGAAAGTGAGCCACTATTTCTCCAGCATATGAAGGATACTCATAAGCCTGGAGAGATGCCTTATG
TTTGCCAGGTGTGTCAATATCGCTCCTCACTCTACTCTGAGGTAGATGTCCATTTTCGGATGATCCATGA
GGATACCCGGCATCTGCTCTGCCCTTATTGCCTGAAGGTCTTCAAAAATGGCAATGCATTCCAACAGCAT
TACATGAGGCACCAGAAGAGAAATGTTTATCACTGCAACAAATGCCGGCTGCAGTTTCTCTTTGCCAAGG
ACAAAATTGAACACAAGCTTCAACACCATAAAACCTTCCGTAAACCCAAGCAGCTGGAGGGCTTGAAACC
AGGCACCAAGGTGACAATCCGGGCTTCCCGAGGGCAGCCACGAACTGTTCCTGTATCCTCTAATGATACA
CCTCCCAGCGCCTTGCAGGAGGCAGCACCGCTGACCTCCTCAATGGACCCTCTGCCTGTCTTCCTTTATC
CCCCTGTCCAGCGCAGCATCCAGAAGAGAGCTGTTAGGAAAATGAGTGTCATGGGCCGGCAGACATGCCT
GGAGTGCAGCTTCGAGATCCCAGACTTCCCTAATCATTTCCCTACTTACGTACACTGCTCTCTGTGTCGC
TATAGCACCTGCTGTTCTCGAGCTTATGCCAACCACATGATCAACAATCATGTTCCACGGAAGAGCCCCA
AGTATTTGGCTTTGTTTAAAAATTCTGTGAGTGGAATCAAGCTGGCCTGCACTTCATGTACCTTTGTTAC
CTCTGTGGGCGATGCTATGGCCAAGCATTTGGTATTCAACCCCTCTCACAGATCCAGCAGCATCCTGCCA
CGGGGACTCACTTGGATAGCTCACTCAAGGCATGGCCAGACTCGTGACCGAGTGCATGACCGGAACGTGA
AGAATATGTACCCTCCTCCTTCCTTCCCCACTAACAAAGCTGCCACTGTGAAATCTGCGGGGGCCACCCC
AGCTGAGCCTGAAGAGCTACTAACTCCCTTAGCCCCAGCACTCCCATCACCAGCCTCAACTGCAACCCCA
CCACCAACCCCCACTCACCCGCAGGCTTTAGCCCTTCCACCGCTGGCTACAGAGGGAGCCGAATGTCTGA
ATGTTGATGATCAGGATGAAGGGAGCCCAGTCACCCAAGAACCTGAGCTAGCATCAGGTGGTGGTGGTAG
TGGTGGAGTTGGCAAAAAGGAGCAGCTGTCTGTGAAGAAGCTTCGAGTAGTACTGTTTGCTCTATGCTGC
AATACAGAACAGGCAGCTGAACACTTCCGAAATCCCCAGCGACGTATTCGCCGTTGGCTTCGACGTTTCC
AGGCCTCCCAGGGGGAGAATCTAGAGGGCAAATATCTGAGCTTTGAGGCAGAAGAGAAACTGGCTGAGTG
GGTGCTAACCCAGCGCGAACAACAGCTACCTGTAAATGAGGAGACCTTGTTCCAGAAGGCCACCAAAATA
GGACGTTCTTTGGAAGGGGGGTTTAAGATCTCCTATGAGTGGGCTGTGCGTTTCATGCTGCGGCACCACC
TGACTCCCCATGCCCGGCGAGCTGTGGCCCACACCCTACCTAAGGATGTAGCAGAGAATGCAGGACTCTT
CATTGATTTTGTACAACGGCAGATTCACAACCAGGACTTACCCTTGTCTATGATTGTGGCTATTGATGAG
ATCTCTTTGTTCCTGGATACAGAGGTGCTGAGCAGTGATGATCGAAAGGAGAATGCCCTGCAGACAGTGG
GCACAGGGGAACCTTGGTGTGATGTAGTCCTAGCCATTCTGGCAGATGGCACTGTCCTTCCCACCCTGGT
TTTCTACAGAGGGCAGATGGATCAGCCTGCTAACATGCCAGACTCCATATTGCTAGAGGCAAAGGAGAGT
GGCTACAGTGATGACGAGATCATGGAGCTGTGGTCAACTCGAGTGTGGCAGAAGCACACAGCTTGCCAGC
GCAGCAAAGGCATGCTTGTGATGGACTGTCATCGCACTCACTTGTCAGAAGAGGTACTGGCTATGCTTAG
TGCCTCTAGCACTTTGCCTGCAGTGGTCCCAGCAGGCTGTAGCTCCAAAATTCAGCCATTAGATGTATGC
ATCAAAAGAACTGTCAAGAACTTCCTGCATAAAAAATGGAAGGAACAGGCTCGGGAAATGGCAGATACTG
CATGTGATTCTGATGTCCTGCTTCAGCTGGTGCTTGTCTGGCTGGGTGAAGTGCTAGGTGTCATTGGGGA
CTGTCCAGAGCTAGTTCAGCGCTCCTTCCTGGTGGCTAGTGTTCTGCCTGGCCCCGATGGCAACATTAAC
TCACCTACAAGAAATGCTGACATGCAGGAGGAGCTAATTGCCTCCCTAGAGGAGCAACTGAAGCTGAGTG
GGGAACATTCTGAGTCTTCCACTCCACGACCCAGATCATCTCCTGAAGAGACAATTGAGCCTGAAAGTCT
TCACCAGCTCTTTGAGGGTGAAAGTGAGACCGAGTCTTTCTATGGCTTTGAAGAAGCTGACCTAGATCTG
ATGGAGATTTAGTAATGAACTAGTCCGTAACTTGAAAGTATTTCGATTTCTTGGCTTTATATATCTTGTG
GAAAGGACGATGACAAGTTGGTGTCTAGAAGGCGACGCGTTAAGTCGACAATCAACCTCTGGATTACAAA
ATTTGTGAAAGATTGACTGGTATTCTTAACTATGTTGCTCCTTTTACGCTATGTGGATACGCTGCTTTAA
TGCCTTTGTATCATGCTATTGCTTCCCGTATGGCTTTCATTTTCTCCTCCTTGTATAAATCCTGGTTGCT
GTCTCTTTATGAGGAGTTGTGGCCCGTTGTCAGGCAACGTGGCGTGGTGTGCACTGTGTTTGCTGACGCA
ACCCCCACTGGTTGGGGCATTGCCACCACCTGTCAGCTCCTTTCCGGGACTTTCGCTTTCCCCCTCCCTA
TTGCCACGGCGGAACTCATCGCCGCCTGCCTTGCCCGCTGCTGGACAGGGGCTCGGCTGTTGGGCACTGA
CAATTCCGTGGTGTTGTCGGGGAAATCATCGTCCTTTCCTTGGCTGCTCGCCTGTGTTGCCACCTGGATT
CTGCGCGGGACGTCCTTCTGCTACGTCCCTTCGGCCCTCAATCCAGCGGACCTTCCTTCCCGCGGCCTGC
TGCCGGCTCTGCGGCCTCTTCCGCGTCTTCGCCTTCGCCCTCAGACGAGTCGGATCTCCCTTTGGGCCGC
CTCCCCGCGTCGACTTTAAGACCAATGACTTACAAGGCAGCTGTAGATCTTAGCCACTTTTTAAAAGAAA
AGGGGGGACTGGAAGGGCTAATTCACTCCCAACGAAGACAAGATCTGCTTTTTGCTTGTACTGGGTCTCT
CTGGTTAGACCAGATCTGAGCCTGGGAGCTCTCTGGCTAACTAGGGAACCCACTGCTTAAGCCTCAATAA
AGCTTGCCTTGAGTGCTTCAAGTAGTGTGTGCCCGTCTGTTGTGTGACTCTGGTAACTAGAGATCCCTCA
GACCCTTTTAGTCAGTGTGGAAAATCTCTAGCAGTACGTATAGTAGTTCATGTCATCTTATTATTCAGTA
TTTATAACTTGCAAAGAAATGAATATCAGAGAGTGAGAGGAACTTGTTTATTGCAGCTTATAATGGTTAC
AAATAAAGCAATAGCATCACAAATTTCACAAATAAAGCATTTTTTTCACTGCATTCTAGTTGTGGTTTGT
CCAAACTCATCAATGTATCTTATCATGTCTGGCTCTAGCTATCCCGCCCCTAACTCCGCCCATCCCGCCC
CTAACTCCGCCCAGTTCCGCCCATTCTCCGCCCCATGGCTGACTAATTTTTTTTATTTATGCAGAGGCCG
AGGCCGCCTCGGCCTCTGAGCTATTCCAGAAGTAGTGAGGAGGCTTTTTTGGAGGCCTAGGGACGTACCC
AATTCGCCCTATAGTGAGTCGTATTACGCGCGCTCACTGGCCGTCGTTTTACAACGTCGTGACTGGGAAA
ACCCTGGCGTTACCCAACTTAATCGCCTTGCAGCACATCCCCCTTTCGCCAGCTGGCGTAATAGCGAAGA
GGCCCGCACCGATCGCCCTTCCCAACAGTTGCGCAGCCTGAATGGCGAATGGG
[124 nt withheld, positions 9644-9767]
C
[91 nt withheld, positions 9769-9859]
A
[49 nt withheld, positions 9861-9909]
CCTTTGACGTTGGAGTCCACGTTCTTT
[37 nt withheld, positions 9937-9973]
ACCCTATCTCGGTCTATTCTTTTGATTTATAAGGGATTTTGCCGATTTCGGCCTATTGGTTAAAAAATGA
GCTGATTTAACAAAAATTTAACGCGAATTTTAACAAAATATTAACGCTTACAATTTAGGTGGCACTTTTC
GGGGAAATGTGCGCGGAACCCCTATTTGTTTATTTTTCTAAATACATTCAAATATGTATCCGCTCATGAG
ACAATAACCCTGATAAATGCTTCAATAATATTGAAAAAGGAAGAGTATGAGTATTCAACATTTCCGTGTC
GCCCTTATTCCCTTTTTTGCGGCATTTTGCCTTCCTGTTTTTGCTCACCCAGAAACGCTGGTGAAAGTAA
AAGATGCTGAAGATCAGTTGGGTGCACGAGTGGGTTACATCGAACTGGATCTCAACAGCGGTAAGATCCT
TGAGAGTTTTCGCCCCGAAGAACGTTTTCCAATGATGAGCACTTTTAAAGTTCTGCTATGTGGCGCGGTA
TTATCCCGTATTGACGCCGGGCAAGAGCAACTCGGTCGCCGCATACACTATTCTCAGAATGACTTGGTTG
AGTACTCACCAGTCACAGAAAAGCATCTTACGGATGGCATGACAGTAAGAGAATTATGCAGTGCTGCCAT
AACCATGAGTGATAACACTGCGGCCAACTTACTTCTGACAACGATCGGAGGACCGAAGGAGCTAACCGCT
TTTTTGCACAACATGGGGGATCATGTAACTCGCCTTGATCGTTGGGAACCGGAGCTGAATGAAGCCATAC
CAAACGACGAGCGTGACACCACGATGCCTGTAGCAATGGCAACAACGTTGCGCAAACTATTAACTGGCGA
ACTACTTACTCTAGCTTCCCGGCAACAATTAATAGACTGGATGGAGGCGGATAAAGTTGCAGGACCACTT
CTGCGCTCGGCCCTTCCGGCTGGCTGGTTTATTGCTGATAAATCTGGAGCCGGTGAGCGTGGGTCTCGCG
GTATCATTGCAGCACTGGGGCCAGATGGTAAGCCCTCCCGTATCGTAGTTATCTACACGACGGGGAGTCA
GGCAACTATGGATGAACGAAATAGACAGATCGCTGAGATAGGTGCCTCACTGATTAAGCATTGGTAACTG
TCAGACCAAGTTTACTCATATATACTTTAGATTGATTTAAAACTTCATTTTTAATTTAAAAGGATCTAGG
TGAAGATCCTTTTTGATAATCTCATGACCAAAATCCCTTAACGTGAGTTTTCGTTCCACTGAGCGTCAGA
CCCCGTAGAAAAGATCAAAGGATCTTCTTGAGATCCTTTTTTTCTGCGCGTAATCTGCTGCTTGCAAACA
AAAAAACCACCGCTACCAGCGGTGGTTTGTTTGCCGGATCAAGAGCTACCAACTCTTTTTCCGAAGGTAA
CTGGCTTCAGCAGAGCGCAGATACCAAATACTGTTCTTCTAGTGTAGCCGTAGTTAGGCCACCACTTCAA
GAACTCTGTAGCACCGCCTACATACCTCGCTCTGCTAATCCTGTTACCAGTGGCTGCTGCCAGTGGCGAT
AAGTCGTGTCTTACCGGGTTGGACTCAAGACGATAGTTACCGGATAAGGCGCAGCGGTCGGGCTGAACGG
GGGGTTCGTGCACACAGCCCAGCTTGGAGCGAACGACCTACACCGAACTGAGATACCTACAGCGTGAGCT
ATGAGAAAGCGCCACGCTTCCCGAAGGGAGAAAGGCGGACAGGTATCCGGTAAGCGGCAGGGTCGGAACA
GGAGAGCGCACGAGGGAGCTTCCAGGGGGAAACGCCTGGTATCTTTATAGTCCTGTCGGGTTTCGCCACC
TCTGACTTGAGCGTCGATTTTTGTGATGCTCGTCAGGGGGGCGGAGCCTATGGAAAAACGCCAGCAACGC
GGCCTTTTTACGGTTCCTGGCCTTTTGCTGGCCTTTTGCTCACATGTTCTTTCCTGCGTTATCCCCTGAT
TCTGTGGATAACCGTATTACCGCCTTTGAGTGAGCTGATACCGCTCGCCGCAGCCGAACGACCGAGCGCA
GCGAGTCAGTGAGCGAGGAAGCGGAAGAGCGCCCAATACGCAAACCGCCTCTCCCCGCGCGTTGGCCGAT
TCATTAATGCAGCTGGCACGACAGGTTTCCCGACTGGAAAGCGGGCAGTGAGCGCAACGCAATTAATGTG
AGTTAGCTCACTCATTAGGCACCCCAGGCTTTACACTTTATGCTTCCGGCTCGTATGTTGTGTGGAATTG
TGAGCGGATAACAATTTCACACAGGAAACAGCTATGACCATGATTACGCCAAGCGCGCAATTAACCCTCA
CTAAAGGGAACAAAAGCTGGAGCTGCAAGC
Features (pLannotate 1.2.2; 31 found; start..end, strand, type, name):
      5..231     +  promoter       RSV promoter: Rous sarcoma virus enhancer/promoter
    232..412     +  LTR            5' LTR (truncated): truncated 5' long terminal repeat (LTR) from HIV-1
    459..584     +  misc_feature   HIV-1 Ψ: packaging signal of human immunodeficiency virus type 1
    568..931     +  CDS            HIV-1 gag (fragment): gag protein from human immunodeficiency virus 1; gag
   1077..1310    +  misc_feature   RRE: The Rev response element (RRE) of HIV-1 allows for Rev-dependent mRNA export from the nucleus to the cytoplasm.
   1687..1713    +  CDS            Rev (fragment): human immunodeficiency virus 1 (HIV-1) Rev protein; rev; enhances nuclear export of unspliced and incompletely spliced viral mRNAs
   1720..1743    +  promoter       SV40 promoter (fragment): SV40 early promoter
   1744..1815    +  promoter       SV40 promoter (fragment): SV40 enhancer and early promoter
   1839..1974    +  rep_origin     SV40 ori: SV40 origin of replication
   2020..2616    +  CDS            PuroR (fragment): puromycin N-acetyltransferase; pac from Streptomyces; confers resistance to puromycin
   2665..2782    +  misc_feature   cPPT/CTS: central polypurine tract and central termination sequence of HIV-1
   2847..2913    +  CDS            small t antigen (fragment): SV40 (simian virus 40) small t antigen
   2920..4098    +  promoter       EF-1α promoter: strong constitutive promoter for human elongation factor EF-1α
   4115..8059    +  CDS            POGZ (fragment): POGZ_HUMAN - Also known as KIAA0461, SUHW5, ZNF280E, ZNF635. Experimental evidence at protein level: Swiss-Prot protein existence level 1. Plays a role in mitotic cell cycle progression and is involved in kinetochore assembly and mitotic sister chromatid cohesion. Probably through its association with CBX5 plays a role in mitotic chromosome segregation by regulating aurora kinase B/AURKB activation and AURKB and CBX5 dissociation from chromosome arms. From Homo sapiens (Human).
   8075..8128    +  promoter       U6 promoter (fragment): RNA polymerase III promoter for human U6 snRNA
   8170..8758    +  misc_feature   WPRE: woodchuck hepatitis virus posttranscriptional regulatory element
   8809..8828    +  misc_feature   cPPT/CTS (fragment): central polypurine tract and central termination sequence of HIV-1
   8830..9063    +  LTR            3' LTR (ΔU3): self-inactivating 3' long terminal repeat (LTR) from HIV-1
   9141..9262    +  polyA_signal   SV40 poly(A) signal: SV40 polyadenylation signal
   9302..9437    +  rep_origin     SV40 ori: SV40 origin of replication
   9458..9476    -  promoter       T7 promoter: promoter for bacteriophage T7 RNA polymerase
   9484..9639    +  CDS            lacZα (fragment): LacZα fragment of β-galactosidase; lacZ fragment
   9644..10072   +  rep_origin     f1 ori (sequence partly withheld): f1 bacteriophage origin of replication; arrow indicates direction of (+) strand synthesis
  10125..10229   +  promoter       AmpR promoter: bla
  10230..11090   +  CDS            AmpR: β-lactamase; bla; confers resistance to ampicillin, carbenicillin, and related antibiotics
  11261..11849   +  rep_origin     ori: high-copy-number ColE1/pMB1/pBR322/pUC origin of replication
  12032..12124   +  CDS            lacI (fragment): lac repressor; lacI; The lac repressor binds to the lac operator to inhibit transcription in E. coli. This inhibition can be relieved by adding lactose or isopropyl-β-D-thiogalactopyranoside (IPTG).
  12137..12158   +  protein_bind   CAP binding site: CAP binding activates transcription in the presence of cAMP. E. coli catabolite activator protein
  12173..12203   +  promoter       lac promoter: promoter for the E. coli lac operon
  12207..12229   +  protein_bind   lac operator (fragment): The lac repressor binds to the lac operator to inhibit transcription in E. coli. This inhibition can be relieved by adding lactose or isopropyl-β-D-thiogalactopyranoside (IPTG). lac repressor encoded by lacI
  12272..12290   +  promoter       T3 promoter: promoter for bacteriophage T3 RNA polymerase
