[The description below was written by a language model from this plasmid's Addgene catalogue record and pLannotate feature annotations shown in this document.]
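Description:
TFORF1351 is a lentiviral mammalian expression plasmid built on the pLX_TRC317 backbone. It belongs to a barcoded collection of transcription factor open reading frames, and it carries human POGZ (pogo transposable element-derived zinc finger protein), corresponding to the transcript isoform noted by the depositor. The synthesized ORF, about 4 kb, sits directly downstream of a strong constitutive EF-1α promoter and is followed by a WPRE, which enhances transcript stability and expression. According to the record, each member of the collection also carries a unique 24-bp barcode that identifies the ORF. The barcode is not annotated in the feature table, so its exact position cannot be stated, although a short U6-like fragment between the ORF and the WPRE may mark that region.

The viral architecture is that of a third-generation self-inactivating vector. An RSV promoter drives a truncated HIV-1 5' LTR, followed by the Ψ packaging signal with a partial gag sequence, the RRE for Rev-dependent nuclear export, and a cPPT/CTS. The cassette ends in a ΔU3 3' LTR, which inactivates LTR promoter activity after integration. Within the proviral region, an SV40 early promoter/origin drives puromycin N-acetyltransferase, allowing selection of transduced cells. An SV40 poly(A) signal lies outside the 3' LTR.

In bacteria the plasmid is maintained by a high-copy ColE1/pUC origin with ampicillin resistance. An f1 origin and remnants of a lac/T7/T3 cloning region are also present. The depositor notes that the plasmid may recombine during propagation. The construct is intended for overexpressing POGZ, either alone or in pooled transcription factor screens, such as directed differentiation studies, where barcode sequencing reveals which factor each cell received.
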