Addgene plasmid #142789: TFORF1351
Purpose: Lentiviral vector for overexpressing transcription factor ORFs with unique 24-bp barcodes. Barcodes facilitate identification of transcription factors in pooled screens.
Depositing lab: Feng Zhang. Depositing organization: Broad Institute. Publication: A transcription factor atlas of directed differentiation. Joung J, Ma S, Tay T, Geiger-Schuller KR, Kirchgatterer PC, Verdine VK, Guo B, Arias-Garcia MA, Allen WE, Singh A, Kuksenko O, Abudayyeh OO, Gootenberg JS, Fu Z, Macrae RK, Buenrostro JD, Regev A, Zhang F. Cell. 2023 Jan 5;186(1):209-229.e26. doi: 10.1016/j.cell.2022.11.026. PubMed 36608654.
Backbone
  Vector backbone: pLX_TRC317
  Backbone manufacturer: Broad Institute Genetic Perturbation Platform
  Backbone size w/o insert (bp): 8264
  Vector type: Mammalian Expression, Lentiviral
  Selectable markers: Puromycin
Growth in bacteria
  Bacterial resistance: Ampicillin, 100 μg/mL
  Growth temperature: 37°C
  Growth strain: NEB Stable
  Copy number: High Copy
Gene/Insert
  Gene/Insert name: POGZ
  Species: H. sapiens (human)
  Insert size (bp): 4049
  Entrez Gene: POGZ (a.k.a. MRD37, WHSUS, ZNF280E, ZNF635, ZNF635m)
  Promoter: EF1a
  Cloning method: Unknown
  Sequencing primers: 5′ GGGTGGAGACTGAAGTTAGGCCAG; 3′ CACATAGCGTAAAAGGAGCAACATAG
Terms and licenses: Academic/Nonprofit Terms; Industry Terms: Not Available to Industry
Depositor comments: NM_145796,ENST00000368863 . The transcription factor ORF portion of this plasmid was synthesized by Genewiz. Please test multiple small colonies in case of plasmid recombination. To make this collection available in a timely manner, a portion of this collection was not fully sequenced by Addgene. If an Addgene verified full plasmid sequence is not available, please contact us prior to placing an order to request the full sequence.
How to cite: TFORF1351 was a gift from Feng Zhang (Addgene plasmid # 142789 ; http://n2t.net/addgene:142789 ; RRID:Addgene_142789)
