>Addgene plasmid #142789 | TFORF1351 | depositor partial sequence | sequence record 280505 | Insert
ACCGCCACCATGGCGGACACCGACCTGTTCATGGAATGTGAGGAGGAGGAGTTGGAGCCATGGCAGAAAA
TCAGTGATGTCATTGAGGACTCTGTAGTTGAAGATTATAATTCAGTGGATAAAACTACCACAGTTTCTGT
GAGCCAGCAGCCAGTCTCGGCTCCAGTGCCCATCGCTGCCCATGCTTCTGTTGCTGGGCACCTCTCTACA
TCCACCACCGTTAGTAGCAGCGGGGCACAGAACAGCGACAGTACAAAGAAGACTCTTGTCACACTAATTG
CCAACAACAATGCCCCAGGTACCCAGTTTGTTAAGCCGACAGTTGGAGTTCCACAAGTGTTCTCCCAGAT
GACCCCTGTGAGGCCAGGCTCCACAATGCCTGTGAGGCCCACCACCAACACCTTCACCACCGTCATCCCG
GCCACTCTTACCATTCGAAGCACCGTCCCACAGTCCCAGTCCCAGCAGACCAAGTCCACTCCCAGCACTT
CTACCACTCCCACTGCCACACAGCCAACCTCACTGGGGCAACTAGCTGTTCAGTCTCCAGGCCAGTCAAA
CCAGACCACGAATCCCAAGCTAGCTCCCTCCTTCCCCTCTCCACCTGCAGTGAGCATTGCCAGCTTTGTC
ACTGTGAAGCGACCTGGTGTTACAGGCGAAAATAGCAATGAAGTGGCCAAATTGGTGAATACCCTTAACA
CCATCCCTTCCCTGGGCCAGAGTCCTGGGCCAGTGGTGGTGTCCAACAACAGCTCTGCTCATGGCTCTCA
AAGAACCAGCGGACCTGAGTCTTCAATGAAAGTGACCTCTTCCATCCCAGTATTTGACCTCCAGGATGGT
GGACGGAAAATATGTCCACGATGTAATGCTCAATTTCGTGTTACTGAAGCTTTGAGAGGTCACATGTGTT
ACTGTTGCCCAGAAATGGTTGAATACCAGAAGAAAGGAAAGTCCCTGGATTCAGAACCCAGTGTCCCATC
AGCAGCAAAGCCCCCATCCCCTGAGAAAACAGCTCCTGTTGCTTCCACACCCTCTTCTACACCTATTCCT
GCTCTGTCACCGCCTACCAAAGTACCAGAACCAAATGAGAACGTGGGCGATGCCGTCCAGACCAAACTCA
TTATGCTTGTAGATGACTTCTACTATGGACGGGATGGTGGCAAAGTAGCCCAGCTCACAAATTTCCCTAA
GGTCGCCACATCTTTCCGATGCCCACATTGTACCAAAAGGCTAAAAAACAATATTCGATTCATGAACCAT
ATGAAACACCACGTAGAACTCGATCAGCAGAACGGTGAGGTAGATGGTCACACTATCTGCCAGCACTGTT
ACCGCCAGTTTTCCACTCCCTTCCAGCTTCAGTGCCACTTGGAAAATGTTCATAGTCCCTATGAATCTAC
TACCAAGTGCAAGATCTGTGAATGGGCGTTTGAAAGTGAGCCACTATTTCTCCAGCATATGAAGGATACT
CATAAGCCTGGAGAGATGCCTTATGTTTGCCAGGTGTGTCAATATCGCTCCTCACTCTACTCTGAGGTAG
ATGTCCATTTTCGGATGATCCATGAGGATACCCGGCATCTGCTCTGCCCTTATTGCCTGAAGGTCTTCAA
AAATGGCAATGCATTCCAACAGCATTACATGAGGCACCAGAAGAGAAATGTTTATCACTGCAACAAATGC
CGGCTGCAGTTTCTCTTTGCCAAGGACAAAATTGAACACAAGCTTCAACACCATAAAACCTTCCGTAAAC
CCAAGCAGCTGGAGGGCTTGAAACCAGGCACCAAGGTGACAATCCGGGCTTCCCGAGGGCAGCCACGAAC
TGTTCCTGTATCCTCTAATGATACACCTCCCAGCGCCTTGCAGGAGGCAGCACCGCTGACCTCCTCAATG
GACCCTCTGCCTGTCTTCCTTTATCCCCCTGTCCAGCGCAGCATCCAGAAGAGAGCTGTTAGGAAAATGA
GTGTCATGGGCCGGCAGACATGCCTGGAGTGCAGCTTCGAGATCCCAGACTTCCCTAATCATTTCCCTAC
TTACGTACACTGCTCTCTGTGTCGCTATAGCACCTGCTGTTCTCGAGCTTATGCCAACCACATGATCAAC
AATCATGTTCCACGGAAGAGCCCCAAGTATTTGGCTTTGTTTAAAAATTCTGTGAGTGGAATCAAGCTGG
CCTGCACTTCATGTACCTTTGTTACCTCTGTGGGCGATGCTATGGCCAAGCATTTGGTATTCAACCCCTC
TCACAGATCCAGCAGCATCCTGCCACGGGGACTCACTTGGATAGCTCACTCAAGGCATGGCCAGACTCGT
GACCGAGTGCATGACCGGAACGTGAAGAATATGTACCCTCCTCCTTCCTTCCCCACTAACAAAGCTGCCA
CTGTGAAATCTGCGGGGGCCACCCCAGCTGAGCCTGAAGAGCTACTAACTCCCTTAGCCCCAGCACTCCC
ATCACCAGCCTCAACTGCAACCCCACCACCAACCCCCACTCACCCGCAGGCTTTAGCCCTTCCACCGCTG
GCTACAGAGGGAGCCGAATGTCTGAATGTTGATGATCAGGATGAAGGGAGCCCAGTCACCCAAGAACCTG
AGCTAGCATCAGGTGGTGGTGGTAGTGGTGGAGTTGGCAAAAAGGAGCAGCTGTCTGTGAAGAAGCTTCG
AGTAGTACTGTTTGCTCTATGCTGCAATACAGAACAGGCAGCTGAACACTTCCGAAATCCCCAGCGACGT
ATTCGCCGTTGGCTTCGACGTTTCCAGGCCTCCCAGGGGGAGAATCTAGAGGGCAAATATCTGAGCTTTG
AGGCAGAAGAGAAACTGGCTGAGTGGGTGCTAACCCAGCGCGAACAACAGCTACCTGTAAATGAGGAGAC
CTTGTTCCAGAAGGCCACCAAAATAGGACGTTCTTTGGAAGGGGGGTTTAAGATCTCCTATGAGTGGGCT
GTGCGTTTCATGCTGCGGCACCACCTGACTCCCCATGCCCGGCGAGCTGTGGCCCACACCCTACCTAAGG
ATGTAGCAGAGAATGCAGGACTCTTCATTGATTTTGTACAACGGCAGATTCACAACCAGGACTTACCCTT
GTCTATGATTGTGGCTATTGATGAGATCTCTTTGTTCCTGGATACAGAGGTGCTGAGCAGTGATGATCGA
AAGGAGAATGCCCTGCAGACAGTGGGCACAGGGGAACCTTGGTGTGATGTAGTCCTAGCCATTCTGGCAG
ATGGCACTGTCCTTCCCACCCTGGTTTTCTACAGAGGGCAGATGGATCAGCCTGCTAACATGCCAGACTC
CATATTGCTAGAGGCAAAGGAGAGTGGCTACAGTGATGACGAGATCATGGAGCTGTGGTCAACTCGAGTG
TGGCAGAAGCACACAGCTTGCCAGCGCAGCAAAGGCATGCTTGTGATGGACTGTCATCGCACTCACTTGT
CAGAAGAGGTACTGGCTATGCTTAGTGCCTCTAGCACTTTGCCTGCAGTGGTCCCAGCAGGCTGTAGCTC
CAAAATTCAGCCATTAGATGTATGCATCAAAAGAACTGTCAAGAACTTCCTGCATAAAAAATGGAAGGAA
CAGGCTCGGGAAATGGCAGATACTGCATGTGATTCTGATGTCCTGCTTCAGCTGGTGCTTGTCTGGCTGG
GTGAAGTGCTAGGTGTCATTGGGGACTGTCCAGAGCTAGTTCAGCGCTCCTTCCTGGTGGCTAGTGTTCT
GCCTGGCCCCGATGGCAACATTAACTCACCTACAAGAAATGCTGACATGCAGGAGGAGCTAATTGCCTCC
CTAGAGGAGCAACTGAAGCTGAGTGGGGAACATTCTGAGTCTTCCACTCCACGACCCAGATCATCTCCTG
AAGAGACAATTGAGCCTGAAAGTCTTCACCAGCTCTTTGAGGGTGAAAGTGAGACCGAGTCTTTCTATGG
CTTTGAAGAAGCTGACCTAGATCTGATGGAGATTTAGTAATGAACTAGTCCGTAACTTGAAAGTATTTCG
ATTTCTTGGCTTTATATATCTTGTGGAAAGGACGATGACAAGTTGGTGTCTAGAAGGCG
