>Addgene plasmid #142789 | TFORF1351 | depositor partial sequence | sequence record 280506 | Barcode
TGACAAGTTGGTGTCTAGAAGGCG
